>Addgene plasmid #15595 | CUP Puf2 YFP p316 | addgene partial sequence | sequence record 36697 | yCUP1pro-F 5'-CATATAGAAGTCATCGAAAT-3'
CGGGTCATCAATCAATCAATCAGATCCATGCAACTGATTTTAAATTCCAATATCAATTTACAAAGTCGCC
AGTTACTGGAGGAAGTTGGGCTATCATCAGCAGGAATATCACCCAAACAATCCTCCAAGAATCATCGTAA
ACAGCATCCTCAGGGGTTTCATTCTCCTGGTCGCGCCAGAGGCGTTTCTGTTTCCAGTGTGAGAAGTTCA
AATTCAAGGCATAATAGCGTTATACAAATGAACAATGCAGGTCCAACGCCAGCATTGAACTTTAACCCAG
CCCCGATGAGTGAAATAAATTCCTACTTCAACAATCAACAAGTGGTGTACTCCGGAAATCAAAATCAAAA
TCAGAACGGTAATTCTAACGGATTAGATGAATTGAATTCACAATTTGATTCATTTAGAATTGCTAATGGA
ACAAATTTATCCCTACCTATAGTTAACTTACCAAATGNNAGTNATAATAATAACNATTATNATAATTCTG
GGTATTCGAGTCNAATGAATCCNCTNAGCCGCTCAGTGNGTCCTAATAACCATNATNATACCCATNACTN
CCNCCATNATGGTNATGGTTACCATTATNATNACCNTTACCNTNATNATAATNATNATNATNATNATNAT
NATNATNATNATNGNGATAATAGNNANAANAANAANAANAANGGATACAGGTTTGTACCGCTACAGGTCA
TACGGATATCCGCGGAGTAAAGGAGAAGAACTTTTCACTGGAGTTGTCCCAATTCTTGTTGAATTAGATG
GTGATGTTAATGGGCACAAATTTTCTGTCAGTGGAGAGGGTGAAGGTGATGCAACATACGGAAAACTTAC
CCTTAAATTTATTTGCACTACTGGAAAACTACCTGTTCCATGGCCAACACTTGTCACTACTTTCGGTTAT
GGTCTAAAATGCTTTGCTAGATACCCAGATCATATGAACGCTGCTTTCAGA
