[The description below was written by a language model from this plasmid's Addgene catalogue record.]
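Description:
CUP Puf2 YFP p316 is a yeast expression plasmid built on a backbone recorded as p316 CUP. It is a shuttle vector: ampicillin resistance allows selection in E. coli, where it is listed as low copy, and the URA3 auxotrophic marker allows selection in ura3-deficient Saccharomyces cerevisiae on medium lacking uracil. The backbone name suggests a pRS316-type centromeric (CEN/ARS) vector carrying a copper-inducible CUP1 promoter, but the record does not explicitly list the promoter, terminator or origins of replication, and no feature table is provided, so these points are inferred from the naming only.

The insert is PUF2 (systematic name YPR042C) from budding yeast, a member of the Pumilio/PUF family of RNA-binding proteins. It was cloned by restriction enzyme methods and carries a yellow fluorescent protein tag fused to its C terminus. The resulting Puf2-YFP fusion lets the protein's abundance and subcellular distribution be followed by fluorescence microscopy in living yeast cells. If the CUP designation does reflect a CUP1 promoter, expression could be tuned by adding copper to the medium.

The associated publication concerns how a network of protein interactions determines polyglutamine toxicity in yeast, and the depositor notes that the plasmid was used for one of the figures in that study. This points to use in examining the localization or behaviour of Puf2, such as possible co-aggregation, in polyglutamine expression models, although the record does not describe the specific experiment.
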