Addgene plasmid #15595: CUP Puf2 YFP p316
Depositing lab: Susan Lindquist. Depositing organization: Whitehead Institute for Biomedical Research. Publication: A network of protein interactions determines polyglutamine toxicity. Duennwald ML, Jagadish S, Giorgini F, Muchowski PJ, Lindquist S. Proc Natl Acad Sci U S A. 2006 Jul 18. 103(29):11051-6. 10.1073/pnas.0604548103 PubMed 16832049.
Backbone
  Vector backbone: p316 CUP
  Vector type: Yeast Expression
  Selectable markers: URA3
Growth in bacteria
  Bacterial resistance: Ampicillin, 100 μg/mL
  Growth temperature: 37°C
  Growth strain: DH5alpha
  Copy number: Low Copy
Gene/Insert
  Gene/Insert name: PUF2
  Species: S. cerevisiae (budding yeast)
  Entrez Gene: PUF2 (a.k.a. YPR042C)
  Tag / fusion protein: YFP (C terminal on insert)
  Cloning method: Restriction Enzyme
  Sequencing primers: 5′ na
Terms and licenses: Academic/Nonprofit Terms; Industry Terms: Not Available to Industry
Depositor comments: Figure 5 in article. Lindquist lab number: 8030
How to cite: CUP Puf2 YFP p316 was a gift from Susan Lindquist (Addgene plasmid # 15595 ; http://n2t.net/addgene:15595 ; RRID:Addgene_15595)
